Addgene plasmid #158587: pPSG465
Purpose: Enzymes Bv-CYP76AD5, DODC, ARO4_K229L
Depositing lab: John Dueber. Depositing organization: University of California, Berkeley. Publication: Peroxisome compartmentalization of a toxic enzyme improves alkaloid production. Grewal PS, Samson JA, Baker JJ, Choi B, Dueber JE. Nat Chem Biol. 2020 Oct 12. pii: 10.1038/s41589-020-00668-4. doi: 10.1038/s41589-020-00668-4. PubMed 33046851.
Backbone
  Vector backbone: Custom
  Vector type: Yeast Expression
  Selectable markers: URA3
Growth in bacteria
  Bacterial resistance: Kanamycin, 50 μg/mL
  Growth temperature: 37°C
  Growth strain: DH5alpha
  Copy number: High Copy
Gene/Insert 1
  Gene/Insert name: Bv-CYP76AD5
Gene/Insert 2
  Gene/Insert name: DODC
Gene/Insert 3
  Gene/Insert name: ARO4_K229L
  Mutation: K229L
Terms and licenses: Academic/Nonprofit Terms; Industry Terms: Not Available to Industry
How to cite: pPSG465 was a gift from John Dueber (Addgene plasmid # 158587 ; http://n2t.net/addgene:158587 ; RRID:Addgene_158587)
