[The description below was written by a language model from this plasmid's Addgene catalogue record and pLannotate feature annotations shown in this document.]
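Description:
pPSG465 is a 10.9 kb yeast expression plasmid on a custom backbone, carrying three enzyme genes for aromatic amino acid and alkaloid pathway engineering in Saccharomyces cerevisiae. In E. coli it is propagated at high copy from a ColE1/pUC-type origin under kanamycin selection (KanR, aph(3')-Ia). In yeast it is selected through the URA3 auxotrophic marker, which is also counterselectable with 5-FOA. The feature table detects no yeast replication origin (2μ or CEN/ARS). Instead, URA3 is followed by a TIM9 fragment, and a GEA2 fragment lies beyond the bacterial module. Both are yeast genomic sequences and may serve as homology arms for chromosomal integration, although the record does not say so.

The payload consists of three expression cassettes. In the first, the strong constitutive TDH3 (GAP) promoter drives a Beta vulgaris cytochrome P450. The annotation software matched this to the related CYP76AD1, but the catalogue identifies it as Bv-CYP76AD5. The second insert, DODC, is not annotated. It presumably lies in the unannotated stretch upstream of the ADH1 terminator. A small predicted yeast ORF detected on the opposite strand there probably reflects native promoter sequence, but the promoter itself is not identified in the record. The third cassette encodes ARO4 with the K229L substitution, followed by the PGK1 terminator; its promoter is likewise not annotated. ARO4 is the DAHP synthase that commits phosphoenolpyruvate and erythrose-4-phosphate to the shikimate pathway, and K229L is commonly used as a feedback-resistant variant to raise aromatic amino acid supply. The plasmid comes from work on compartmentalizing a toxic enzyme in peroxisomes to improve alkaloid production, where these enzymes would supply upstream precursors.
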