Features (pLannotate 1.2.2; 12 found; start..end, strand, type, name):
     14..680     +  promoter       GAP promoter: S. cerevisiae TDH3; promoter for glyceraldehyde-3-phosphate dehydrogenase
    687..2186    +  CDS            CYP76AD1: C76AD_BETVU - Also known as Bv2g029890_ucyh From Beta vulgaris (Sugar beet).
   2539..2868    -  CDS            YL111_YEAST: Protein predicted: Swiss-Prot protein existence level 4. From Saccharomyces cerevisiae (strain ATCC 204508 / S288c) (Baker's yeast).
   4593..4780    +  terminator     ADH1 terminator: S. cerevisiae ADH1; transcription terminator for the S. cerevisiae alcohol dehydrogenase 1 (ADH1) gene
   5557..6666    +  CDS            ARO4: AROG_YEAST - Experimental evidence at protein level: Swiss-Prot protein existence level 1. Stereospecific condensation of phosphoenolpyruvate (PEP) and D-erythrose-4-phosphate (E4P) giving rise to 3-deoxy-D-arabino- heptulosonate-7-phosphate (DAHP). From Saccharomyces cerevisiae (strain ATCC 204508 / S288c) (Baker's yeast).
   6685..6909    +  terminator     PGK1 terminator (fragment): S. cerevisae PGK1; transcription terminator for 3-phosphoglycerate kinase gene
   6958..7134    +  promoter       URA3 promoter (fragment): S. cerevisiae URA3
   7135..7938    +  CDS            URA3: orotidine-5'-phosphate decarboxylase, required for uracil biosynthesis; S. cerevisiae URA3; yeast auxotrophic marker, counterselectable with 5-fluoroorotic acid (5-FOA)
   8206..8466    +  CDS            TIM9: TIM9_YEAST - Experimental evidence at protein level: Swiss-Prot protein existence level 1. Mitochondrial intermembrane chaperone that participates in the import and insertion of multi-pass transmembrane proteins into the mitochondrial inner membrane. Also required for the transfer of beta- barrel precursors from the TOM complex to the sorting and assembly machinery (SAM complex) of the outer membrane. Acts as a chaperone-like protein that protects the hydrophobic precursors from aggregation and guide them through the mitochondrial intermembrane space. Compared to TIM10, it may have a strong st
   8580..9395    -  CDS            KanR: aminoglycoside phosphotransferase; aph(3')-Ia; confers resistance to kanamycin in bacteria or G418 (Geneticin®) in eukaryotes
   9620..10208   +  rep_origin     ori: high-copy-number ColE1/pMB1/pBR322/pUC origin of replication
  10315..10671   +  CDS            GEA2 (fragment): GEA2_YEAST - Experimental evidence at protein level: Swiss-Prot protein existence level 1. Activates the ARF proteins by exchanging bound GDP for free GTP. Plays a role in maintaining mitochondrial morphology (PubMed:25190516). From Saccharomyces cerevisiae (strain ATCC 204508 / S288c) (Baker's yeast).
>Addgene plasmid #158587 | pPSG465 | addgene full sequence | sequence record 311848 | Addgene NGS Result
CAGTTCGAGTTTATCATTATCAATACTGCCATTTCAAAGAATACGTAAATAATTAATAGTAGTGATTTTC
CTAACTTTATTTAGTCAAAAAATTAGCCTTTTAATTCTGCTGTAACCCGTACATGCCCAAAATAGGGGGC
GGGTTACACAGAATATATAACATCGTAGGTGTCTGGGTGAACAGTTTATTCCTGGCATCCACTAAATATA
ATGGAGCCCGCTTTTTAAGCTGGCATCCAGAAAAAAAAAGAATCCCAGCACCAAAATATTGTTTTCTTCA
CCAACCATCAGTTCATAGGTCCATTCTCTTAGCGCAACTACAGAGAACAGGGGCACAAACAGGCAAAAAA
CGGGCACAACCTCAATGGAGTGATGCAACCTGCCTGGAGTAAATGATGACACAAGGCAATTGACCCACGC
ATGTATCTATCTCATTTTCTTACACCTTCTATTACCTTCTGCTCTCTCTGATTTGGAAAAAGCTGAAAAA
AAAGGTTGAAACCAGTTCCCTGAAATTATTCCCCTACTTGACTAATAAGTATATAAAGACGGTAGGTATT
GATTGTAATTCTGTAAATCTATTTCTTAAACTTCTTAAATTCTACTTTTATAGTTAGTCTTTTTTTTAGT
TTTAAAACACCAAGAACTTAGTTTCGAATAAACACACATAAACAAACAAAAGATCTATGGATAATACAAC
ATTAGCCTTAATTTTATCATCATTGTTCGTATGTTTCCAATTGATAAGGTCATTTATTAATCATGCTAAG
AAATCAAATAAATTGCCACCTGGTCCTAAGAGAATGCCAATTTTCGGTAATATCTTTGACTTGGGAGAGA
AGCCTCATAGATCATTCGCAAATTTGGCCAAAATTCATGGTCCTTTGGTTTCATTGCAATTGGGTTCTGT
TACAACCGTAGTAGTATCATCTGCCGATGTTGCAAAGGAAATGTTCTTAAAGAACGACCAAGCTTTGGCT
AATAGGACTATACCAGACTCTGTTAGAGCTGGTGATCACGATAAATTATCAATGTCATGGTTACCAGTAT
CAGCCAAGTGGAGGAATTTGAGGAAAATATCTGCTGTACAGTTGTTATCAACCCAGAGATTGGATGCATC
TCAAGCTCATAGGCAGTCTAAAGTACAACAATTGTTGGAGTATGTTCACGATTGCTCAAAGAAAGGTCAA
CCAGTTGACATTGGAAGAGCCGCTTTTACTACTTCTTTGAATTTATTGTCTAACACTTTCTTCTCTGTAG
AATTGGCCTCACACGAGTCTTCAGCATCACAAGAATTTAAACAGTTAATGTGGAACATTATGGAAGAAAT
CGGTAGACCAAATTATGCTGACTTCTTTCCTATATTGGGATATTTGGACCCATTTGGTATTAGAAGAAGA
TTAGCAGGTTACTTCGATCAATTAATTGCCGTCTTTCAAGATATTATAGGTGAGAGACAGAAGATAAGAT
CCGCCAACTTGTCTGGAGGTAAACAAACAACAAACGATATCTTAGACACTTTGTTAAACTTGTACGATGA
AAAGGAGTTGTCTATGGGCGAGATTAACCACTTATTGGTAGATATATTTGATGCCGGAACTGATACCACT
GCATCAACCTTGGAATGGGCAATGGCCGAATTGGTTAAGAACCCTGATATGATGGTAAAGGTACAGGATG
AGATTGAACAAGCAATAGGAAAGGGATGTTCTATGGTACAAGAGTCAGACATCTCTAAATTACCTTATTT
ACAAGCCATTATTAAGGAAACTTTGAGATTACACCCTCCTACAGTCTTCTTGTTGCCAAGAAAGGCCGAT
GCCGATGTAGAGTTATACGGTTATGTAGTCCCCAAGAATGCTCAAGTCTTGGTTAATTTGTGGGCTATCG
GAAGAGATCCTAAGGTCTGGAAGAATCCAGAGGTTTTCTCACCAGAAAGATTCTTGGAAAGTAACATTGA
TTACAAAGGTAGGGACTTCGAGTTGTTGCCTTTTGGTGCTGGTAGGAGAATATGTCCAGGTTTGACCTTA
GCTTACAGAATGTTGAACCTGATGATGGCTAACTTCTTGCATTCTTATGACTGGAAGTTAGAAGATGGTA
TGCATCCAAAAGATTTGGACATGGACGAGAAGTTTGGTATCACTTTGCAGAAAGTCAAGCCATTGCAGGT
CATCCCAGTTCCAAGGAAAGGATCCTAACTCGAGATAAAGCAATCTTGATGAGGATAATGATTTTTTTTT
GAATATACATAAATACTACCGTTTTTCTGCTAGATTTTGTGATGACGTAAATAAGTACATATTACTTTTT
AAGCCAAGACAAGATTAAGCATTAACTTTACCCTTTTCTTTCTAAGTTTCAATATTAGTTATCACTGTTT
AAAAGTTATGGCGAGAACGTCGGCGGTTAAAATATATTACCCTGAACGGCTGCCAAACCAGATGTCAACA
CAGCTACAACGCACCCATGAACCACACGGTTAGTCCAAAAGGGGCAGTTCAGATTCCAGATGCGGGAATT
AGCTTGCTGCCACCCTCACCTCACTAACGCTGCGGTGTGCGGATACTTCATGCTATTTATAGACGCGCGT
GTCGGAATCAGCACGCGCAAGAACCAAATGGGAAAATCGGAATGGGTCCAGAACTGCTTTGAGTGCTGGC
TATTGGCGTCTGATTTCCGTTTTGGGAATCCTTTGCCGCGCGCCCCTCTCAAAACTCCGCACAAGTCCCA
GAAAGCGGGAAAGAAATAAAACGCCACCAAAAAAAAAAAAATAAAAGCCAATCCTCGAAGCGTGGGTGGT
AGGCCCTGGATTATCCCGTACAAGTATTTCTCAGGAGTAAAAAAACCGTTTGTTTTGGAATTTCCCATTT
CGCGGCCACCTACGCCGCTATCTTTGCAACAACTATCTGCGATAACTCAGCAAATTTTGCATATTCGTGT
TGCAGTATTGCGATAATGGGAGTCTTACTTCCAACATAACGGCAGAAAGAAATGTGAGAAAATTTTGCAT
CCTTTGCCTCCGTTCAAGTATATAAAGTCGGCATGCTTGATAATCTTTCTTTCCATCCTACATTGTTCTA
ATTATTCTTATTCTCCTTTATTCTTTCCTAACATACCAAGAAATTAATCTTCTGTCATTCGCTTAAACAC
TATATCAATAAAGATCTATGACTCCTGAACAATTTAGGCAATATGGTCATCAATTAATCGATTTGATCGC
CGATTACAGACAGACCGTTGGAGAAAGACCTGTAATGGCTCAAGTTGAACCTGGATATTTAAAGGCCGCT
TTGCCTGCTACCGCACCACAACAAGGTGAACCATTCGCTGCCATTTTGGATGATGTAAACAATTTGGTCA
TGCCAGGATTGTCACATTGGCAACACCCAGACTTTTATGGTTATTTCCCTTCAAATGGAACATTATCATC
TGTTTTGGGTGACTTCTTATCTACAGGTTTAGGAGTATTGGGTTTATCTTGGCAATCTTCTCCAGCATTG
TCTGAATTGGAAGAAACCACCTTAGACTGGTTAAGACAATTGTTGGGTTTATCTGGACAGTGGTCTGGAG
TTATACAAGACACCGCATCTACCTCAACTTTGGTCGCATTGATTTCAGCTAGAGAGAGAGCAACAGATTA
CGCATTGGTCAGGGGTGGTTTGCAAGCCGAACCAAAACCATTGATTGTATATGTCTCTGCACACGCTCAT
TCATCAGTTGACAAAGCTGCATTATTGGCTGGTTTCGGTAGAGATAACATAAGATTAATCCCAACAGACG
AGAGGTATGCATTAAGACCTGAAGCATTACAAGCTGCAATTGAACAGGACTTGGCAGCTGGAAACCAGCC
TTGTGCTGTTGTCGCTACTACTGGTACAACTACAACTACCGCATTAGATCCTTTAAGACCTGTAGGAGAA
ATCGCACAAGCTAATGGTTTATGGTTACATGTCGATTCAGCTATGGCAGGTTCTGCTATGATATTACCAG
AGTGTAGATGGATGTGGGATGGTATTGAATTGGCAGATTCAGTCGTTGTAAACGCACATAAGTGGTTGGG
TGTTGCATTTGATTGTTCAATATATTACGTCAGAGATCCACAGCACTTAATTAGAGTAATGTCAACCAAC
CCATCTTACTTGCAATCAGCAGTTGACGGTGAAGTTAAGAATTTAAGGGATTGGGGTATCCCATTAGGTA
GAAGATTTAGAGCTTTGAAATTATGGTTCATGTTGAGGTCAGAGGGTGTTGATGCTTTGCAAGCCAGATT
GAGAAGGGATTTAGATAACGCTCAATGGTTAGCAGGTCAAGTAGAAGCCGCAGCTGAGTGGGAAGTTTTG
GCACCTGTTCAATTGCAAACCTTGTGTATTAGGCATAGACCAGCAGGATTAGAGGGTGAGGCTTTAGATG
CTCATACTAAGGGTTGGGCTGAAAGATTAAACGCATCAGGAGCAGCATACGTAACCCCTGCCACATTAGA
TGGTAGATGGATGGTCAGGGTTTCTATAGGTGCATTGCCAACTGAAAGAGGTGATGTACAAAGATTGTGG
GCTAGATTACAAGATGTTATTAAGGGAGGATCCTAACTCGAGGCGAATTTCTTATGATTTATGATTTTTA
TTATTAAATAAGTTATAAAAAAAATAAGTGTATACAAATTTTAAAGTGACTCTTAGGTTTTAAAACGAAA
ATTCTTATTCTTGAGTAACTCTTTCCTGTAGGTCAGGTTGCTTTCTCAGGTATAGCATGAGGTCGCTCTT
ATTGACCACACCTCTACCGGCATGCCGAGCAAATGCCTGCAAATCGCTCCCCATTTCGCTGGATGCACAC
ACTGGCTTAAGATGACAACGGTGAGTAAGGAAAGAGTGAGGAACTATCGCATACCTGCATTTAAAGATGC
CGATTTGGGCGCGAATCCTTTATTTTGGCTTCACCCTCATACTATTATCAGGGCCAGAAAAAGGAAGTGT
TTCCCTCCTTCTTGAATTGATGTTACCCTCATAAAGCACGTGGCCTCTTATCGAGAAAGAAATTACCGTC
GCTCGTGATTTGTTTGCAAAAAGAACAAAACTGAAAAAACCCAGACACGCTCGACTTCCTGTCATCCTAT
TGATTGCAGCTTCCAATTTCGTCACACAACAAGGTCCTAGCGACGGCTCACAGGTTTTGTAACAAGCAAT
CGAAGGTTCTGGAATGGCGGGAAAGGGTTTAGTACCACATGCTATGATGCCCACTGTGATCTCCAGAGCA
AAGTTCGTTCGATCGTACTGTTACTCTCTCTCTTTCAAACAGAATTGTCCGAATCGTGTGACAACAACAG
CCTGTTCTCACACACTCTTTTCTTCTAACCAAGGGGGTGGTTTAGTTTAGTAGAACCTCGTGAAACTTAC
ATTTACATATATATAAACTTGCATAAATTGGTCAATGCAAGAAATACATATTTGGTCTTTTCTAATTCGT
AGTTTTTCAAGTTCTTAGATGCTTTCTTTTTCTCTTTTTTACAGATCATCAAGGAAGTAATTATCTACTT
TTTACAACAAATATAAAACAAGATCTATGAGTGAATCTCCAATGTTCGCTGCCAACGGCATGCCAAAGGT
AAATCAAGGTGCTGAAGAAGATGTCAGAATTTTAGGTTACGACCCATTAGCTTCTCCAGCTCTCCTTCAA
GTGCAAATCCCAGCCACACCAACTTCTTTGGAAACTGCCAAGAGAGGTAGAAGAGAAGCTATAGATATTA
TTACCGGTAAAGACGACAGAGTTCTTGTCATTGTCGGTCCTTGTTCCATCCATGATCTAGAAGCCGCTCA
AGAATACGCTTTGAGATTAAAGAAATTGTCAGATGAATTAAAAGGTGATTTATCCATCATTATGAGAGCA
TACTTGGAGAAGCCAAGAACAACCGTCGGCTGGAAAGGTCTAATTAATGACCCTGATGTTAACAACACTT
TCAACATCAACAAGGGTTTGCAATCCGCTAGACAATTGTTTGTCAACTTGACAAATATCGGTTTGCCAAT
TGGTTCTGAAATGCTTGATACCATTTCTCCTCAATACTTGGCTGATTTGGTATCCTTCGGTGCCATTGGT
GCCAGAACCACCGAATCTCAACTGCACAGAGAATTGGCCTCCGGTTTGTCTTTCCCAGTTGGTTTCAAGA
ACGGTACCGATGGTACCTTAAATGTTGCTGTGGATGCTTGTCAAGCCGCTGCTCATTCTCACCATTTCAT
GGGTGTTACTTTACATGGTGTTGCTGCTATCACCACTACTAAGGGTAACGAACACTGCTTCGTTATTCTA
AGAGGTGGTAAAAAGGGTACCAACTACGACGCTAAGTCCGTTGCAGAAGCTAAGGCTCAATTGCCTGCCG
GTTCCAACGGTCTAATGATTGACTACTCTCACGGTAACTCCAATAAGGATTTCAGAAACCAACCAAAGGT
CAATGACGTTGTTTGTGAGCAAATCGCTAACGGTGAAAACGCCATTACCGGTGTCATGATTGAATCAAAC
ATCAACGAAGGTAACCAAGGCATCCCAGCCGAAGGTAAAGCCGGCTTGAAATATGGTGTTTCCATCACTG
ATGCTTGTATAGGTTGGGAAACTACTGAAGACGTCTTGAGGAAATTGGCTGCTGCTGTCAGACAAAGAAG
AGAAGTTAACAAGAAATAGGGATCCTAACTCGAGATTGAATTGAATTGAAATCGATAGATCAATTTTTTT
CTTTTCTCTTTCCCCATCCTTTACGCTAAAATAATAGTTTATTTTATTTTTTGAATATTTTTTATTTATA
TACGTATATATAGACTATTATTTATCTTTTAATGATTATTAAGATTTTTATTAAAAAAAAATTCGCTCCT
CTTTTAATGCCTTTATGCAGTTTTTTTTTCCCATTCGATATTTCTATGTGCTGAGCAGTTACAGAGATGT
TACGAACCACTAGTGCACTGCAGTACACGGTTTCCTTGAAATTTTTTTGATTCGGTAATCTCCGAACAGA
AGGAAGAACGAAGGAAGGAGCACAGACTTAGATTGGTATATATACGCATATGTAGTGTTGAAGAAACATG
AAATTGCCCAGTATTCTTAACCCAACTGCACAGAACAAAAACGTGCAGGAAACGAAGATAAATCATGTCG
AAAGCTACATATAAGGAACGTGCTGCTACTCATCCTAGTCCTGTTGCTGCCAAGCTATTTAATATCATGC
ACGAAAAGCAAACAAACTTGTGTGCTTCATTGGATGTTCGTACCACCAAGGAATTACTGGAGTTAGTTGA
AGCATTAGGTCCCAAAATTTGTTTACTAAAAACACATGTGGATATCTTGACTGATTTTTCCATGGAGGGC
ACAGTTAAGCCGCTAAAGGCATTATCCGCCAAGTACAATTTTTTACTCTTCGAAGACAGAAAATTTGCTG
ACATTGGTAATACAGTCAAATTGCAGTACTCTGCGGGTGTATACAGAATAGCAGAATGGGCAGACATTAC
GAATGCACACGGTGTGGTGGGCCCAGGTATTGTTAGCGGTTTGAAGCAGGCGGCAGAAGAAGTAACAAAG
GAACCTAGAGGCCTTTTGATGTTAGCAGAATTGTCATGCAAGGGCTCCCTATCTACTGGAGAATATACTA
AGGGTACTGTTGACATTGCGAAGAGCGACAAAGATTTTGTTATCGGCTTTATTGCTCAAAGAGACATGGG
TGGAAGAGATGAAGGTTACGATTGGTTGATTATGACACCCGGTGTGGGTTTAGATGACAAGGGAGATGCA
TTGGGTCAACAGTATAGAACCGTGGATGATGTGGTTTCTACAGGATCTGACATTATTATTGTTGGAAGAG
GACTATTTGCAAAGGGAAGGGATGCTAAGGTAGAGGGTGAACGTTACAGAAAAGCAGGCTGGGAAGCATA
TTTGAGAAGATGCGGCCAGCAAAACTAAAAAACTGTATTATAAGTAAATGCATGTATACTAAACTCACAA
ATTAGAGCTTCAATTTAATTATATCAGTTATTACCCGAGTAGAGCACTTGAATCCACTGCCCCGGGAATC
TCGGTCGTAATGATTTCTATAATGACGAAAAAAAAAAAATTGGAAAGAAAAAGCTTCATGGCCTTTATAA
AAAGGAACTATCCAATACCTCGCCAGAACCAAGTAACAGTATTTTACGGGGCACAAATCAAGAACAATAA
GACAGGACTGTAAAGATGGACGCATTGAACTCCAAAGAACAACAAGAGTTCCAAAAAGTAGTGGAACAAA
AGCAAATGAAGGATTTCATGCGTTTGTACTCTAATCTGGTAGAAAGATGTTTCACAGACTGTGTCAATGA
CTTCACAACATCAAAGCTAACCAATAAGGAACAAACATGCATCATGAAGTGCTCAGAAAAGTTCTTGAAG
CATAGCGAACGTGTAGGGCAGCGTTTCCAAGAACAAAACGCTGCCTTGGGACAAGGCTTGGGCCGATAAG
GTGTACTGGCGTATATATATCTAATTATGTATCTCTGGTGTAGCCCATTTTTAGCATGTAAATATAAAGA
CCGAGCGGCCGCGTGTTACAACCAATTAACCAATTCTGATTAGAAAAACTCATCGAGCATCAAATGAAAC
TGCAATTTATTCATATCAGGATTATCAATACCATATTTTTGAAAAAGCCGTTTCTGTAATGAAGGAGAAA
ACTCACCGAGGCAGTTCCATAGGATGGCAAGATCCTGGTATCGGTCTGCGATTCCGACTCGTCCAACATC
AATACAACCTATTAATTTCCCCTCGTCAAAAATAAGGTTATCAAGTGAGAAATCACCATGAGTGACGACT
GAATCCGGTGAGAATGGCAAAAGCTTATGCATTTCTTTCCAGACTTGTTCAACAGGCCAGCCATTACGCT
CGTCATCAAAATCACTCGCATCAACCAAACCGTTATTCATTCGTGATTGCGCCTGAGCGAGGCGAAATAC
GCGATCGCTGTTAAAAGGACAATTACAAACAGGAATCGAATGCAACCGGCGCAGGAACACTGCCAGCGCA
TCAACAATATTTTCACCTGAATCAGGATATTCTTCTAATACCTGGAATGCTGTTTTCCCGGGGATCGCAG
TGGTGAGTAACCATGCATCATCAGGAGTACGGATAAAATGCTTGATGGTCGGAAGAGGCATAAATTCCGT
CAGCCAGTTTAGTCTGACCATCTCATCTGTAACATCATTGGCAACGCTACCTTTGCCATGTTTCAGAAAC
AACTCTGGCGCATCGGGCTTCCCATACAATCGATAGATTGTCGCACCTGATTGCCCGACATTATCGCGAG
CCCATTTATACCCATATAAATCAGCATCCATGTTGGAATTTAATCGCGGCCTGGAGCAAGACGTTTCCCG
TTGAATATGGCTCATAACACCCCTTGTATTACTGTTTATGTAAGCAGACAGTTTTATTGTTCATGATGAT
ATATTTTTATCTTGTGCAATGTAACATCAGAGATTTTGAGACACAACGTGGCTTTGTTGAATAAATCGAA
CTTTTGCTGAGTTGAAGGATCAGTCATGACCAAAATCCCTTAACGTGAGTTTTCGTTCCACTGAGCGTCA
GACCCCGTAGAAAAGATCAAAGGATCTTCTTGAGATCCTTTTTTTCTGCGCGTAATCTGCTGCTTGCAAA
CAAAAAAACCACCGCTACCAGCGGTGGTTTGTTTGCCGGATCAAGAGCTACCAACTCTTTTTCCGAAGGT
AACTGGCTTCAGCAGAGCGCAGATACCAAATACTGTTCTTCTAGTGTAGCCGTAGTTAGGCCACCACTTC
AAGAACTCTGTAGCACCGCCTACATACCTCGCTCTGCTAATCCTGTTACCAGTGGCTGCTGCCAGTGGCG
ATAAGTCGTGTCTTACCGGGTTGGACTCAAGACGATAGTTACCGGATAAGGCGCAGCGGTCGGGCTGAAC
GGGGGGTTCGTGCACACAGCCCAGCTTGGAGCGAACGACCTACACCGAACTGAGATACCTACAGCGTGAG
CTATGAGAAAGCGCCACGCTTCCCGAAGGGAGAAAGGCGGACAGGTATCCGGTAAGCGGCAGGGTCGGAA
CAGGAGAGCGCACGAGGGAGCTTCCAGGGGGAAACGCCTGGTATCTTTATAGTCCTGTCGGGTTTCGCCA
CCTCTGACTTGAGCGTCGATTTTTGTGATGCTCGTCAGGGGGGCGGAGCCTATGGAAAAACGCCAGCAAC
GCGGCCTTTTTACGGTTCCTGGCCTTTTGCTGGCCTTTTGCTCACATGTTCTTTCCTGCGTTATCCCCTG
ATTCTGTGGATAACCGTGCGGCCGCCAATGCTAAATTCGAGTGAAACACAGGAAGATCAGAAAATCCTCA
TTTCATCCATATTAACAATAATTTCAAATGTTTATTTGCATTATTTGAAACTAGGCAAGACAAGCAACGA
AACGTTTTTGAAAATTTTGAGTATTTTCAATAAATTTGTAGAGGACTCAGATATTGAAAAAAAGCTACAG
CAATTAATACTTGATAAGAAGAGTATTGAGAAGGGCAACGGTTCATCATCTCATGGATCTGCACATGAAC
AAACACCAGAGTCAAACGACGTTGAAATTGAGGCTACTGCGCCAATTGATGACAATACAGACGATGATAA
CAAACCGAAGTTATCTGATGTAGAAAAGGATTAAAGATGCTAAGAGATAGTGATGATATTTCATAAATAA
TGTAATTCTATATATGTTAATTACCTTTTTTGCGAGGCATATTTATGGTGAAGGATAAGTTTTGACCATC
AAAGAAGGTTAATGTGGCTGTGGTTTCAGGGTCCATAAAGCCCACATGGATAACATTACCCCTGAATTCG
CATCTAGACTGAACTGGCCGATAATTGCAGACGAACG
